>Addgene plasmid #129556 | Clim-DC2-H2B2-Venus | addgene full sequence | sequence record 258972 | Addgene NGS Result
TGGATTCATCGACTGTGGCCGGCGAAATGCTGGGCGCCTTGAAACTGAACCTGTTCGGATCCGGGTTGCG
CGCTTCCATTGTTTTGGTTTCCGTGTCTGCAAGGCGGGTCTGGACGTGACGCTTTGGGGGAGAGGGAGAG
CAGAGATACAATTCTAGCCACGAATTTCAGCCAATAGTCACAGAGGGGAGTTGCGATCCTGCGAATTGGC
TTAGGTCTGTGAGGTCTTTCACGGTTTCGAAAGCAGCGCAGAGGGGAGACCGACTACCAAAAGCCATAAC
ACTCCACCGAGATATCCGCACTCTTCGCTAGATGAGCTTGCTTCTCCTCTTGTCACAAATCAGCCCAATG
ATAGTCACTGTTCAACAACGGTGCAGTGTAAATATTCGTTGTGCGTCCTTGATGAGCAGAAGGTACGAGA
AGCAGGAAATCATTTCATAATGGAAAACCATTCACTGTCTTTCTGTATTGCGAAAAGAGTGATCATAGGT
AATCGCAACGGCGGGTCTTTAGAACAGTCACATACCAGATCAAGCTTGTCGACATGCCACCTGTTGCATC
CAAGAAGGGCGAGAAGAAGGCCGCCGGCAAGAAGGGCGGAGACAAGGGCGGTAAGCGCAAGAAGGCCCGC
AAGGAATCTTACTCCATCTACATCTACAAGGTTCTCAAGCAGGTCCACCCTGACACTGGTGTCTCCAACA
AAGCCATGTTGATCATGAACTCCTTCGTGTCTGACATTTTCGAGCGTGTCGCCAACGAAGCTTCCCGTCT
TGCCAAGTACAACAAGAAGTCCACCATCACTTCCCGGGAGATTCAGACTGCTGTCCGTCTGCTCCTGCCT
GGTGAGCTTGCTAAGCACGCCGTCTCAGAAGGTACCAAGGCCGTGACCAAGTACACTTCCTCTAAGAACG
CGGCCGCATCCATCACACTGGCGGCCGCCATGGTGAGCAAGGGCGAGGAGCTGTTCACCGGGGTGGTGCC
CATCCTGGTCGAGCTGGACGGCGACGTAAACGGCCACAAGTTCAGCGTGTCCGGCGAGGGCGAGGGCGAT
GCCACCTACGGCAAGCTGACCCTGAAGCTGATCTGCACCACCGGCAAGCTGCCCGTGCCCTGGCCCACCC
TCGTGACCACCCTGGGCTACGGCCTGCAGTGCTTCGCCCGCTACCCCGACCACATGAAGCAGCACGACTT
CTTCAAGTCCGCCATGCCCGAAGGCTACGTCCAGGAGCGCACCATCTTCTTCAAGGACGACGGCAACTAC
AAGACCCGCGCCGAGGTGAAGTTCGAGGGCGACACCCTGGTGAACCGCATCGAGCTGAAGGGCATCGACT
TCAAGGAGGACGGCAACATCCTGGGGCACAAGCTGGAGTACAACTACAACAGCCACAACGTCTATATCAC
CGCCGACAAGCAGAAGAACGGCATCAAGGCCAACTTCAAGATCCGCCACAACATCGAGGACGGCGGCGTG
CAGCTCGCCGACCACTACCAGCAGAACACCCCCATCGGCGACGGCCCCGTGCTGCTGCCCGACAACCACT
ACCTGAGCTACCAGTCCGCCCTGAGCAAAGACCCCAACGAGAAGCGCGATCGCATGGTCCTGCTGGAGTT
CGTGACCGCCGCCGGGATCACTCTCGGCATGGACGAGCTGTACAAGCTCGAGTAAGCTAGCAGATCTAGG
GCCCTAAGATACATTGATGAGTTTGGACAAACCACAACAAGAATGCAGTGAAAAAAATGCTTTATTTGTG
AAATTTGTGATGCTATTGCTTTATTTGTAACCATTATAAGCTGCAATAAACAAGTTGCCGGCTGGGTGTG
GCGGACCGCTATCAGGACATAGCGTTGGCTACCCGTGATATTGCTGAAGAGCTTGGCGGCGAATGGGCTG
ACCGCTTCCTCGTGCTTTACGGTATCGCCGCTCCCGATTCGCAGCGCATCGCCTTCTATCGCCTTCTTGA
CGAGTTCTTCTGAATTGAAAAAGGAAGAGTATGAGTATTCAACATTTCCGTGTCGCCCTTATTCCCTTTT
TTGCGGCATTTTGCCTTCCTGTTTTTGCTCACCCAGAAACGCTGGTGAAAGTAAAAGATGCTGAAGATCA
GTTGGGTGCACGAGTGGGTTACATCGAACTGGATCTCAACAGCGGTAAGATCCTTGAGAGTTTTCGCCCC
GAAGAACGTTTTCCAATGATGAGCACTTTTAAAGTTCTGCTATGTGGCGCGGTATTATCCCGTATTGACG
CCGGGCAAGAGCAACTCGGTCGCCGCATACACTATTCTCAGAATGACTTGGTTGAGTACTCACCAGTCAC
AGAAAAGCATCTTACGGATGGCATGACAGTAAGAGAATTATGCAGTGCTGCCATAACCATGAGTGATAAC
ACTGCGGCCAACTTACTTCTGACAACGATCGGAGGACCGAAGGAGCTAACCGCTTTTTTGCACAACATGG
GGGATCATGTAACTCGCCTTGATCGTTGGGAACCGGAGCTGAATGAAGCCATACCAAACGACGAGCGTGA
CACCACGATGCCTGTAGCAATGGCAACAACGTTGCGCAAACTATTAACTGGCGAACTACTTACTCTAGCT
TCCCGGCAACAATTAATAGACTGGATGGAGGCGGATAAAGTTGCAGGACCACTTCTGCGCTCGGCCCTTC
CGGCTGGCTGGTTTATTGCTGATAAATCTGGAGCCGGTGAGCGTGGGTCTCGCGGTATCATTGCAGCACT
GGGGCCAGATGGTAAGCCCTCCCGTATCGTAGTTATCTACACGACGGGGAGTCAGGCAACTATGGATGAA
CGAAATAGACAGATCGCTGAGATAGGTGCCTCACTGATTAAGCATTGGTAACTGTCAGACCAAGTTTACT
CATATATACTTTAGATTGATTTAAAACTTCATTTTTAATTTAAAAGGATCTAGGTGAAGATCCTTTTTGA
TAATCTCATGACCAAAATCCCTTAACGTGAGTTTTCGTTCCACTGAGCGTCAGACCCCGTAGAAAAGATC
AAAGGATCTTCTTGAGATCCTTTTTTTCTGCGCGTAATCTGCTGCTTGCAAACAAAAAAACCACCGCTAC
CAGCGGTGGTTTGTTTGCCGGATCAAGAGCTACCAACTCTTTTTCCGAAGGTAACTGGCTTCAGCAGAGC
GCAGATACCAAATACTGTTCTTCTAGTGTAGCCGTAGTTAGGCCACCACTTCAAGAACTCTGTAGCACCG
CCTACATACCTCGCTCTGCTAATCCTGTTACCAGTGGCTGCTGCCAGTGGCGATAAGTCGTGTCTTACCG
GGTTGGACTCAAGACGATAGTTACCGGATAAGGCGCAGCGGTCGGGCTGAACGGGGGGTTCGTGCACACA
GCCCAGCTTGGAGCGAACGACCTACACCGAACTGAGATACCTACAGCGTGAGCTATGAGAAAGCGCCACG
CTTCCCGAAGGGAGAAAGGCGGACAGGTATCCGGTAAGCGGCAGGGTCGGAACAGGAGAGCGCACGAGGG
AGCTTCCAGGGGGAAACGCCTGGTATCTTTATAGTCCTGTCGGGTTTCGCCACCTCTGACTTGAGCGTCG
ATTTTTGTGATGCTCGTCAGGGGGGCGGAGCCTATGGAAAAACGCCAGCAACGCGGCCTTTTTACGGTTC
CTGGCCTTTTGCTGGCCTTTTGCTCACATGTTCTTTCCTGCGTTATCCCCTGATTCTGTGGATAACCGTA
TTACCGCCTTTGAGTGAGCTGATACCGCTCGCCGCAGCCGAACGACCGAGCGCAGCGAGTCAGTGAGCGA
GGAAGCGGAAGAGCGCCCAATACGCAAACCGCCTCTCCCCGCGCGTTGGCCGATTCATTAATGCAGCTGG
CACGACAGGTTTCCCGACTGGAAAGCGGGCAGTGAGCGCAACGCAATTAATGTGAGTTAGCTCACTCATT
AGGCACCCCAGGCTTTACACTTTATGCTTCCGGCTCGTATGTTGTGTGGAATTGTGAGCGGATAACAATT
TCACACAGGAAACAGCTATGACCATGATTACGCCAAGCTTATCGGTGGGACTGTGAGAACTGCTACCTGC
CTGTGCAGAGGAGAGCACACTACATTCACCATTGAAAATATGGCCCACTGAACTGATCAAGCCAAGTGAA
GACTGCGCGCCTGTGTTCTGATTCTTCCCATGGTACAAGTACTGAAACTTTGGAAGCGCCAGAGAATTCA
CAGACGCACAGAAGACAGCGCATGGTGGAGGCTGTGTGTGTTCACCGAGGTGTCCTCTGCGGAAGGTGCC
GTTCATTATGTATTCGGAGTAAAGCACAACCTCTTCAATGCTGCTCCCTTCCTTCGCTTGTTTCTTGGAT
AGTTATCGTCTGTCAGAATCTTTCGGTACATTCAGTATAGAGTTCGCGATCGGTAGCAACAGTCGGACGG
ACCCTGTCAGGACGGTGTATTCGGTGGCCTACTTTTCTTTTGTTGCATAGCTGTTCCTGACGCGATGCGC
CAAGCGCCGTCATATTGTGCTGTGTGCCCCTATGTGGAGCAGGCATAGAGCTCTTGCCAAATGTTGGGAA
GAGCTGTTGGAGAAGCGACAGAGCAGTGCCAAGACGACGAACGAGGTGTGCGAGCTGTAGTGCTAGTGCT
TCCTAGGTTCTGGTTTTACTGACACCTATTTGAAGGAATAATTTCTGCTCACACACAGTTTTGTAACCGC
TCACTATTGTGTTACAGCTCATCATAAGCTACTATAACACATCTTTGCGGCTTTAAGCTAGTGTATTCAT
CTAATTTACAATCATGCGCGAGTGTATCTCTATTCCCGGGATGACCGAGTACAAGCCCACGGTGCGCCTC
GCCACCCGCGACGACGTCCCCAGGGCCGTACGCACCCTCGCCGCCGCGTTCGCCGACTACCCCGCCACGC
GCCACACCGTCGATCCGGACCGCCACATCGAGCGGGTCACCGAGCTGCAAGAACTCTTCCTCACGCGCGT
CGGGCTCGACATCGGCAAGGTGTGGGTCGCGGACGACGGCGCCGCGGTGGCGGTCTGGACCACGCCGGAG
AGCGTCGAAGCGGGGGCGGTGTTCGCCGAGATCGGCCCGCGCATGGCCGAGTTGAGCGGTTCCCGGCTGG
CCGCGCAGCAACAGATGGAAGGCCTCCTGGCGCCGCACCGGCCCAAGGAGCCCGCGTGGTTCCTGGCCAC
CGTCGGCGTCTCGCCCGACCACCAGGGCAAGGGTCTGGGCAGCGCCGTCGTGCTCCCCGGAGTGGAGGCG
GCCGAGCGCGCCGGGGTGCCCGCCTTCCTGGAGACCTCCGCGCCCCGCAACCTCCCCTTCTACGAGCGGC
TCGGCTTCACCGTCACCGCCGACGTCGAGGTGCCCGAAGGACCGCGCACCTGGTGCATGACCCGCAAGCC
CGGTGCCTGACCTCGAGCATCGATAGACATGATAAGATACATTGATGAGTTTGGACAAACCACAACAAGA
ATGCAGTGAAAAAAATGCTTTATTTGTGAAATTTGTGATGCTATTGCTTTATTTGTAACCATTATAAGCT
GCAATAAACAAGTTAACAACAACAATTCTAGAGGGCCTGCTTGCCGAATATCATGGTGGAAAATGGCCGC
TTTTC
Features (pLannotate 1.2.2; 15 found; start..end, strand, type, name):
    544..906     +  CDS            H2B: H2B_SIPNU - Experimental evidence at protein level: Swiss-Prot protein existence level 1. Core component of nucleosome. Nucleosomes wrap and compact DNA into chromatin, limiting DNA accessibility to the cellular machineries which require DNA as a template. Histones thereby play a central role in transcription regulation, DNA repair, DNA replication and chromosomal stability. DNA accessibility is regulated via a complex set of post-translational modifications of histones, also called histone code, and nucleosome remodeling. From Sipunculus nudus (Marine worm).
    940..1656    +  CDS            Venus: Venus is a basic (constitutively fluorescent) yellow fluorescent protein published in 2002, derived from Aequorea victoria. It is reported to be a rapidly-maturing weak dimer with moderate acid sensitivity.
   1725..1806    -  polyA_signal   SV40 poly(A) signal: SV40 polyadenylation signal
   1807..1973    +  CDS            NeoR/KanR (fragment): aminoglycoside phosphotransferase confers resistance to neomycin, kanamycin, and G418 (Geneticin®)
   1974..1990    +  promoter       AmpR promoter (fragment): bla
   1991..2851    +  CDS            AmpR: β-lactamase; bla; confers resistance to ampicillin, carbenicillin, and related antibiotics
   3022..3610    +  rep_origin     ori: high-copy-number ColE1/pMB1/pBR322/pUC origin of replication
   3793..3885    +  CDS            lacI (fragment): lac repressor; lacI; The lac repressor binds to the lac operator to inhibit transcription in E. coli. This inhibition can be relieved by adding lactose or isopropyl-β-D-thiogalactopyranoside (IPTG).
   3898..3919    +  protein_bind   CAP binding site: CAP binding activates transcription in the presence of cAMP. E. coli catabolite activator protein
   3934..3964    +  promoter       lac promoter: promoter for the E. coli lac operon
   3972..3988    +  protein_bind   lac operator: The lac repressor binds to the lac operator to inhibit transcription in E. coli. This inhibition can be relieved by adding lactose or isopropyl-β-D-thiogalactopyranoside (IPTG). lac repressor encoded by lacI
   4801..5400    +  CDS            PuroR: puromycin N-acetyltransferase; pac from Streptomyces alboniger; confers resistance to puromycin
   5416..5466    +  CDS            VP1_SV40 (fragment): Experimental evidence at protein level: Swiss-Prot protein existence level 1. Forms an icosahedral capsid with a T=7 symmetry and a 40 nm diameter. The capsid is composed of 72 pentamers linked to each other by disulfide bonds and associated with VP2 or VP3 proteins. Binds to N- glycolylneuraminic analog of the ganglioside GM1 on the cell surface to provide virion attachment to target cell (PubMed:18353982). Once attached, the virion is internalized by caveolin-mediated endocytosis and traffics to the endoplasmic reticulum. Inside the endoplasmic reticulum, the protein folding machinery isomer
   5463..5544    -  polyA_signal   SV40 poly(A) signal: SV40 polyadenylation signal
   5565..23      +  CDS            NeoR/KanR (fragment) (across the origin): aminoglycoside phosphotransferase confers resistance to neomycin, kanamycin, and G418 (Geneticin®)
