[The description below was written by a language model from this plasmid's Addgene catalogue record and pLannotate feature annotations shown in this document.]
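Description:
Clim-DC2-H2B2-Venus (also called pClimDC-H2B:mV) is a nuclear-marker plasmid built for transfection of the unicellular protist Corallochytrium limacisporum, a close relative of animals. It is based on a pCR2.1 backbone from which the kanamycin resistance gene was removed; only short NeoR/KanR fragments remain in the sequenced 5.6 kb record. In E. coli it is maintained as a high-copy plasmid through the ColE1/pUC-type origin and selected with ampicillin via the β-lactamase gene. Remnants of the cloning vector's lac region (lacI fragment, CAP site, lac promoter and operator) are also present. Although the catalogue lists the vector type as bacterial expression, the payload is clearly intended for the protist host.

The plasmid carries two cassettes, which presumably accounts for the "DC" in the name, though the record does not explain it. The first encodes C. limacisporum histone H2B fused in frame at its C-terminus to the yellow fluorescent protein Venus, followed by an SV40 polyadenylation signal. Because H2B is a core nucleosome component, the fusion incorporates into chromatin and labels nuclei for live imaging. The second cassette contains the puromycin N-acetyltransferase gene, also followed by an SV40 poly(A) signal, providing puromycin selection so that stable transfectants can be recovered. The promoters driving the two cassettes are not annotated or stated in the record; several hundred unannotated bases lie upstream of each coding sequence and may hold host-derived regulatory sequences. The construct is used to visualise nuclei and follow nuclear dynamics in stably transfected Corallochytrium cells.
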