Addgene plasmid #129556: Clim-DC2-H2B2-Venus
Purpose: pClimDC-H2B:mV nuclear marker
Depositing lab: Inaki Ruiz-Trillo. Depositing organization: Agencia Estatal Consejo Superior de Investigaciones Científicas, M.P. Publication: Stable transfection in protist Corallochytrium limacisporum identifies novel cellular features among unicellular animals relatives. Kozyczkowska A, Najle SR, Ocana-Pallares E, Areste C, Shabardina V, Ara PS, Ruiz-Trillo I, Casacuberta E. Curr Biol. 2021 Sep 27;31(18):4104-4110.e5. doi: 10.1016/j.cub.2021.06.061. Epub 2021 Jul 21. PubMed 34293333.
Backbone
  Vector backbone: pcr2.1 without kanamycin resistance gene
  Backbone size w/o insert (bp): 4500
  Vector type: Bacterial Expression
  Selectable markers: Puromycin
Growth in bacteria
  Bacterial resistance: Ampicillin, 100 μg/mL
  Growth temperature: 37°C
  Growth strain: DH5alpha
  Copy number: High Copy
Gene/Insert
  Gene/Insert name: Histone 2B fused to venus (alt name: pClimDC-H2B:mV)
  Species: Corallochytrium limacisporum
  Insert size (bp): 1122
  Cloning method: Ligation Independent Cloning
  Sequencing primers: 5′ unknown
Terms and licenses: Academic/Nonprofit Terms; Industry Terms: Not Available to Industry
How to cite: Clim-DC2-H2B2-Venus was a gift from Inaki Ruiz-Trillo (Addgene plasmid # 129556 ; http://n2t.net/addgene:129556 ; RRID:Addgene_129556)
